Addgene plasmid #153471: pCEP4-FLAG-TAPBPR-tapasinCT deltaALAS
Purpose: Mammalian expression of FLAG-tagged TAPBPR with tapasin CT deltaALAS
Depositing lab: Erik Procko. Depositing organization: University of Illinois at Urbana-Champaign. Publication: TAPBPR promotes antigen loading on MHC-I molecules using a peptide trap. McShan AC, Devlin CA, Morozov GI, Overall SA, Moschidi D, Akella N, Procko E, Sgourakis NG. Nat Commun. 2021 May 26;12(1):3174. doi: 10.1038/s41467-021-23225-6. PubMed 34039964.
Backbone
  Vector backbone: pCEP4
  Backbone manufacturer: Invitrogen
  Backbone size w/o insert (bp): 10381
  Total vector size (bp): 11953
  Vector type: Mammalian Expression
  Selectable markers: Hygromycin
Growth in bacteria
  Bacterial resistance: Ampicillin, 100 μg/mL
  Growth temperature: 37°C
  Growth strain: DH5alpha
  Copy number: High Copy
Gene/Insert
  Gene/Insert name: TAPBPR
  Species: H. sapiens (human)
  Insert size (bp): 1572
  Mutation: C terminal tail of tapasin, deletion of amino acids 29-32
  GenBank ID: BC015017.2
  Entrez Gene: TAPBPL (a.k.a. TAPBP-R, TAPBPR)
  Promoter: CMV
  Tag / fusion protein: FLAG (N terminal on insert)
  Cloning method: Restriction Enzyme; 5′ cloning site NheI (not destroyed); 3′ cloning site XhoI (not destroyed)
  Sequencing primers: 5′ CMV_fwd; 3′ EBV_rev
Terms and licenses: Academic/Nonprofit Terms; Industry Terms: Not Available to Industry
How to cite: pCEP4-FLAG-TAPBPR-tapasinCT deltaALAS was a gift from Erik Procko (Addgene plasmid # 153471 ; http://n2t.net/addgene:153471 ; RRID:Addgene_153471)
