[The description below was written by a language model from this plasmid's Addgene catalogue record and pLannotate feature annotations shown in this document.]
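Description:
pCEP4-FLAG-TAPBPR-tapasinCT deltaALAS is an 11,953 bp mammalian expression plasmid built on the Invitrogen pCEP4 episomal backbone. In E. coli it is maintained at high copy through a ColE1/pUC-type origin and selected with ampicillin via the β-lactamase gene. In mammalian cells the Epstein-Barr virus oriP origin and the EBNA1 gene, both carried on the vector, allow the plasmid to replicate and persist as an extrachromosomal episome in permissive cells. A hygromycin resistance cassette under the HSV thymidine kinase promoter and poly(A) signal selects for cells that retain it. Several short annotated fragments (rop, tet promoter, TcR, EBV and HSV glycoprotein matches, SV40 large T) appear to be residual backbone sequence flanking these elements rather than functional genes.

The payload, cloned between NheI and XhoI, is driven by the CMV immediate early enhancer and promoter and terminated by the SV40 polyadenylation signal. The open reading frame begins with a short segment matching the start of HLA-A, which most likely serves as a signal peptide, although the record does not say so. This is followed by a FLAG epitope and then human TAPBPR (gene TAPBPL), an MHC class I-binding protein in the antigen processing and presentation pathway. According to the catalogue entry, the native C-terminal tail is replaced by that of tapasin, and amino acids 29–32 (the ALAS residues) are deleted. The TAPBPL annotation ends well before the poly(A) signal, consistent with a non-TAPBPR C-terminal segment that the feature table does not label. The construct is intended for expressing this FLAG-tagged chimeric deletion variant in mammalian cells, and it comes from work on how TAPBPR promotes peptide loading onto MHC-I molecules.
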