Features (pLannotate 1.2.2; 21 found; start..end, strand, type, name):
     13..90      +  CDS            HLA-A (fragment): HLAA_HUMAN - Also known as HLAA. Experimental evidence at protein level: Swiss-Prot protein existence level 1. Allele A*74:01: Presents immunodominant HIV-1 epitopes derived from gag-pol (GQMVHQAISPR, QIYPGIKVR) and rev (RQIHSISER), carrying an aliphatic residue at position 2 and Arg anchor residue at the C-terminus. May contribute to viral load control in chronic HIV-1 infection. From Homo sapiens (Human).
     91..115     +  CDS            3xFLAG (fragment): three tandem FLAG® epitope tags
    121..1326    +  CDS            TAPBPL (fragment): TPSNR_HUMAN - Experimental evidence at protein level: Swiss-Prot protein existence level 1. Component of the antigen processing and presentation pathway, which binds to MHC class I coupled with beta2-microglobulin/B2M. Association between TAPBPR and MHC class I occurs in the absence of a functional peptide-loading complex (PLC). From Homo sapiens (Human).
   1586..1720    -  polyA_signal   SV40 poly(A) signal: SV40 polyadenylation signal
   1743..1825    -  CDS            large T antigen (fragment): large T antigen from SV40 (simian virus 40)
   1828..1868    +  CDS            rop (fragment): Rop protein, which maintains plasmids at low copy number; rop
   2470..4259    -  rep_origin     oriP: Epstein-Barr virus oriP replication origin (Yates et al., 2000)
   4264..4482    -  CDS            gL (fragment): GL_EBVB9 - Experimental evidence at protein level: Swiss-Prot protein existence level 1. The heterodimer glycoprotein H-glycoprotein L is required for the fusion of viral and plasma membranes leading to virus entry into the host cell. Acts as a functional inhibitor of gH and maintains gH in an inhibited form. Upon binding to host integrins, gL dissociates from gH leading to activation of the viral fusion glycoproteins gB and gH. Fusion of EBV with B-lymphocytes requires the additional receptor- binding protein gp42, which forms a complex with gH/gL. The heterodimer gH/gL targets also host EPHA
   4565..6490    -  CDS            EBNA1: Epstein-Barr nuclear antigen 1, also known as EBNA-1 crucial for latent viral infection, and for episomal amplification of vectors containing the oriP origin (Okita et al., 2013)
   6528..6872    -  CDS            BRRF2_EBVB9 (fragment): Protein inferred from homology: Swiss-Prot protein existence level 3. From Epstein-Barr virus (strain B95-8) (HHV-4) (Human herpesvirus 4).
   6875..6898    -  promoter       tet promoter (fragment): E. coli promoter for tetracycline efflux protein gene
   7011..7115    +  promoter       AmpR promoter: bla
   7116..7976    +  CDS            AmpR: β-lactamase; bla; confers resistance to ampicillin, carbenicillin, and related antibiotics
   8147..8735    +  rep_origin     ori: high-copy-number ColE1/pMB1/pBR322/pUC origin of replication
   8925..9269    -  CDS            TcR (fragment): tetracycline efflux protein; tet; confers resistance to tetracycline
   9352..9497    +  promoter       HSV TK promoter: herpes simplex virus thymidine kinase promoter
   9537..10562   +  CDS            HygR: aminoglycoside phosphotransferase from E. coli; aph(4)-Ia; confers resistance to hygromycin
  10627..10675   +  polyA_signal   HSV TK poly(A) signal: herpes simplex virus thymidine kinase polyadenylation signal (Cole and Stacy, 1985)
  10875..11099   +  CDS            gH (fragment): GH_HHV11 - Experimental evidence at protein level: Swiss-Prot protein existence level 1. The heterodimer glycoprotein H-glycoprotein L is required for the fusion of viral and plasma membranes leading to virus entry into the host cell. Following initial binding to host receptor, membrane fusion is mediated by the fusion machinery composed of gB and the heterodimer gH/gL. May also be involved in the fusion between the virion envelope and the outer nuclear membrane during virion morphogenesis. From Human herpesvirus 1 (strain 17) (HHV-1) (Human herpes simplex virus 1).
  11328..11707   +  enhancer       CMV enhancer: human cytomegalovirus immediate early enhancer
  11709..11908   +  promoter       CMV promoter: human cytomegalovirus (CMV) immediate early promoter
>Addgene plasmid #153471 | pCEP4-FLAG-TAPBPR-tapasinCT deltaALAS | depositor full sequence | sequence record 297144 | pCEP4-FLAG-TAPBPR-tapasinCT deltaALAS sequence 11953 bps
GCTAGCGCCACCATGGCCGTCATGGCGCCCCGAACCCTCGTCCTGCTACTCTCGGGGGCCCTGGCCCTGA
CCCAGACCTGGGCGGGCTCCGACTACAAGGACGATGATGACAAGGGAGGATCCAAGCCCCACCCAGCAGA
GGGGCAGTGGCGGGCAGTGGACGTGGTCCTAGACTGTTTCCTGGTGAAGGACGGTGCGCACCGTGGAAGT
GAGGACAGGGCAAGGGCCTCCCTTGTGCTGAAGCAGGTGCCAGTGCTGGACGATGGCTCCCTGGAGGACT
TCACCGATTTCCAAGGGGGCACACTGGCCCAAGATGACCCACCTATTATCTTTGAGGCCTCAGTGGACCT
GGTCCAGATTCCCCAGGCCGAGGCCTTGCTCCATGCTGACTGCAGTGGGAAGGAGGTGACCTGTGAGATC
TCCCGCTACTTTCTCCAGATGACAGAGACCACTGTTAAGACAGCAGCTTGGTTCATGGCCAACGTGCAGG
TCTCTGGAGGGGGACCTAGCATCTCCTTGGTGATGAAGACTCCCAGGGTCGCCAAGAATGAGGTGCTCTG
GCACCCAACGCTGAACTTGCCACTGAGCCCCCAGGGGACTGTGCGAACTGCAGTGGAGTTCCAGGTGATG
ACACAGACCCAATCCCTGAGCTTCCTGCTGGGGTCCTCAGCCTCCTTGGACTGTGGCTTCTCCATGGCAC
CGGGCTTGGACCTCATCAGTGTGGAGTGGCGACTGCAGCACAAGGGCAGGGGTCAGTTGGTGTACAGCTG
GACCGCAGGGCAGGGGCAGGCTGTGCGGAAGGGCGCTACCCTGGAGCCTGCACAACTGGGCATGGCCAGG
GATGCCTCCCTCACCCTGCCCGGCCTCACTATACAGGACGAGGGGACCTACATTTGCCAGATCACCACCT
CTCTGTACCGAGCTCAGCAGATCATCCAGCTCAACATCCAAGCTTCCCCTAAAGTACGACTGAGCTTGGC
AAACGAAGCTCTGCTGCCCACCCTCATCTGCGACATTGCTGGCTATTACCCTCTGGATGTGGTGGTGACG
TGGACCCGAGAGGAGCTGGGTGGATCCCCAGCCCAAGTCTCTGGTGCCTCCTTCTCCAGCCTCAGGCAAA
GCGTGGCAGGCACCTACAGCATCTCCTCCTCTCTCACCGCAGAACCTGGCTCTGCAGGTGCCACTTACAC
CTGCCAGGTCACACACATCTCTCTGGAGGAGCCCCTTGGGGCCAGCACCCAGGTTGTCCCACCAGAGCGG
AGATCAGGGCCCTCCCTTGAGGACAGCGTAGGCCTTTTCCTGTCTGCCTTTCTTCTGCTTGGGCTCTTCA
AGGCACTGGGCTGGGCTGCTGTCTACCTGTCCACCTGCAAGGATTCAAAGAAGGTACAGTGCTCCACCTC
TCTGTATCTTTCCCTTGTCACTTTATCTCCTCATCCTATCTCAAAACCCATGGAGGGAGGCTGCTGGTGT
GGTAGGCAGAACCTAGGCTTGGAATTCACACTGATCTGGGTTAAAACCTGGCACTATATCCTAACTGTAG
GACTCTTTGAGCATGCTACTTAATGACTCGAGGCCGGCAAGGCCGGATCCAGACATGATAAGATACATTG
ATGAGTTTGGACAAACCACAACTAGAATGCAGTGAAAAAAATGCTTTATTTGTGAAATTTGTGATGCTAT
TGCTTTATTTGTAACCATTATAAGCTGCAATAAACAAGTTAACAACAACAATTGCATTCATTTTATGTTT
CAGGTTCAGGGGGAGGTGGGGAGGTTTTTTAAAGCAAGTAAAACCTCTACAAATGTGGTATGGCTGATTA
TGATCCGGCTGCCTCGCGCGTTTCGGTGATGACGGTGAAAACCTCTGACACATGCAGCTCCCGGAGACGG
TCACAGCTTGTCTGTAAGCGGATGCCGGGAGCAGACAAGCCCGTCAGGGCGCGTCAGCGGGTGTTGGCGG
GTGTCGGGGCGCAGCCATGACCGGTCGACTCTAGAGCCCCGCCGCCGGACGAACTAAACCTGACTACGGC
ATCTCTGCCCCTTCTTCGCTGGTACGAGGAGCGCTTTTGTTTTGTATTCGGGGCAGTGCATGTAATCCCT
TCAGTTGGTTGGTACAACTTGCCAACTGGGCCCTGTTCCACATGTGACACGGGGGGGGACCAAACACAAA
GGGGTTCTCTGACTGTAGTTGACATCCTTATAAATGGATGTGCACATTTGCCAACACTGAGTGGCTTTCA
TCCTGGAGCAGACTTTGCATGCTGTGGACTGCAACACAACATTGCCTTTATGTGTAACTCTTGGCTGAAG
CTCTTACACCAATGCTGGGGGACATGTACCTCCCAGGGGCCCAGGAAGACTACGGGAGGCTACACCAACG
TCAATCAGAGGGGCCTGTGTAGCTACCGATAAGCGGACCCTCAAGAGGGCATTAGCAATAGTGTTTATAA
GGCCCCCTTGTTAACCCTAAACGGGTAGCATATGCTTCCCGGGTAGTAGTATATACTATCCAGACTAACC
CTAATTCAATAGCATATGTTACCCAACGGGAAGCATATGCTATCGAATTAGGGTTAGTAAAAGGGTCCTA
AGGAACAGCGATATCTCCCACCCCATGAGCTGTCACGGTTTTATTTACATGGGGTCAGGATTCCACGAGG
GTAGTGAACCATTTTAGTCACAAGGGCAGTGGCTGAAGATCAAGGAGCGGGCAGTGAACTCTCCTGAATC
TTCGCCTGCTTCTTCATTCTCCTTCGTTTAGCTAATAGAATAACTGCTGAGTTGTGAACAGTAAGGTGTA
TGTGAGGTGCTCGAAAACAAGGTTTCAGGTGACGCCCCCAGAATAAAATTTGGACGGGGGGTTCAGTGGT
GGCATTGTGCTATGACACCAATATAACCCTCACAAACCCCTTGGGCAATAAATACTAGTGTAGGAATGAA
ACATTCTGAATATCTTTAACAATAGAAATCCATGGGGTGGGGACAAGCCGTAAAGACTGGATGTCCATCT
CACACGAATTTATGGCTATGGGCAACACATAATCCTAGTGCAATATGATACTGGGGTTATTAAGATGTGT
CCCAGGCAGGGACCAAGACAGGTGAACCATGTTGTTACACTCTATTTGTAACAAGGGGAAAGAGAGTGGA
CGCCGACAGCAGCGGACTCCACTGGTTGTCTCTAACACCCCCGAAAATTAAACGGGGCTCCACGCCAATG
GGGCCCATAAACAAAGACAAGTGGCCACTCTTTTTTTTGAAATTGTGGAGTGGGGGCACGCGTCAGCCCC
CACACGCCGCCCTGCGGTTTTGGACTGTAAAATAAGGGTGTAATAACTTGGCTGATTGTAACCCCGCTAA
CCACTGCGGTCAAACCACTTGCCCACAAAACCACTAATGGCACCCCGGGGAATACCTGCATAAGTAGGTG
GGCGGGCCAAGATAGGGGCGCGATTGCTGCGATCTGGAGGACAAATTACACACACTTGCGCCTGAGCGCC
AAGCACAGGGTTGTTGGTCCTCATATTCACGAGGTCGCTGAGAGCACGGTGGGCTAATGTTGCCATGGGT
AGCATATACTACCCAAATATCTGGATAGCATATGCTATCCTAATCTATATCTGGGTAGCATAGGCTATCC
TAATCTATATCTGGGTAGCATATGCTATCCTAATCTATATCTGGGTAGTATATGCTATCCTAATTTATAT
CTGGGTAGCATAGGCTATCCTAATCTATATCTGGGTAGCATATGCTATCCTAATCTATATCTGGGTAGTA
TATGCTATCCTAATCTGTATCCGGGTAGCATATGCTATCCTAATAGAGATTAGGGTAGTATATGCTATCC
TAATTTATATCTGGGTAGCATATACTACCCAAATATCTGGATAGCATATGCTATCCTAATCTATATCTGG
GTAGCATATGCTATCCTAATCTATATCTGGGTAGCATAGGCTATCCTAATCTATATCTGGGTAGCATATG
CTATCCTAATCTATATCTGGGTAGTATATGCTATCCTAATTTATATCTGGGTAGCATAGGCTATCCTAAT
CTATATCTGGGTAGCATATGCTATCCTAATCTATATCTGGGTAGTATATGCTATCCTAATCTGTATCCGG
GTAGCATATGCTATCCTCATGCATATACAGTCAGCATATGATACCCAGTAGTAGAGTGGGAGTGCTATCC
TTTGCATATGCCGCCACCTCCCAAGGGGGCGTGAATTTTCGCTGCTTGTCCTTTTCCTGCATGCTGGTTG
CTCCCATTCTTAGGTGAATTTAAGGAGGCCAGGCTAAAGCCGTCGCATGTCTGATTGCTCACCAGGTAAA
TGTCGCTAATGTTTTCCAACGCGAGAAGGTGTTGAGCGCGGAGCTGAGTGACGTGACAACATGGGTATGC
CCAATTGCCCCATGTTGGGAGGACGAAAATGGTGACAAGACAGATGGCCAGAAATACACCAACAGCACGC
ATGATGTCTACTGGGGATTTATTCTTTAGTGCGGGGGAATACACGGCTTTTAATACGATTGAGGGCGTCT
CCTAACAAGTTACATCACTCCTGCCCTTCCTCACCCTCATCTCCATCACCTCCTTCATCTCCGTCATCTC
CGTCATCACCCTCCGCGGCAGCCCCTTCCACCATAGGTGGAAACCAGGGAGGCAAATCTACTCCATCGTC
AAAGCTGCACACAGTCACCCTGATATTGCAGGTAGGAGCGGGCTTTGTCATAACAAGGTCCTTAATCGCA
TCCTTCAAAACCTCAGCAAATATATGAGTTTGTAAAAAGACCATGAAATAACAGACAATGGACTCCCTTA
GCGGGCCAGGTTGTGGGCCGGGTCCAGGGGCCATTCCAAAGGGGAGACGACTCAATGGTGTAAGACGACA
TTGTGGAATAGCAAGGGCAGTTCCTCGCCTTAGGTTGTAAAGGGAGGTCTTACTACCTCCATATACGAAC
ACACCGGCGACCCAAGTTCCTTCGTCGGTAGTCCTTTCTACGTGACTCCTAGCCAGGAGAGCTCTTAAAC
CTTCTGCAATGTTCTCAAATTTCGGGTTGGAACCTCCTTGACCACGATGCTTTCCAAACCACCCTCCTTT
TTTGCGCCTGCCTCCATCACCCTGACCCCGGGGTCCAGTGCTTGGGCCTTCTCCTGGGTCATCTGCGGGG
CCCTGCTCTATCGCTCCCGGGGGCACGTCAGGCTCACCATCTGGGCCACCTTCTTGGTGGTATTCAAAAT
AATCGGCTTCCCCTACAGGGTGGAAAAATGGCCTTCTACCTGGAGGGGGCCTGCGCGGTGGAGACCCGGA
TGATGATGACTGACTACTGGGACTCCTGGGCCTCTTTTCTCCACGTCCACGACCTCTCCCCCTGGCTCTT
TCACGACTTCCCCCCCTGGCTCTTTCACGTCCTCTACCCCGGCGGCCTCCACTACCTCCTCGACCCCGGC
CTCCACTACCTCCTCGACCCCGGCCTCCACTGCCTCCTCGACCCCGGCCTCCACCTCCTGCTCCTGCCCC
TCCTGCTCCTGCCCCTCCTCCTGCTCCTGCCCCTCCTGCCCCTCCTGCTCCTGCCCCTCCTGCCCCTCCT
GCTCCTGCCCCTCCTGCCCCTCCTGCTCCTGCCCCTCCTGCCCCTCCTCCTGCTCCTGCCCCTCCTGCCC
CTCCTCCTGCTCCTGCCCCTCCTGCCCCTCCTGCTCCTGCCCCTCCTGCCCCTCCTGCTCCTGCCCCTCC
TGCCCCTCCTGCTCCTGCCCCTCCTGCTCCTGCCCCTCCTGCTCCTGCCCCTCCTGCTCCTGCCCCTCCT
GCCCCTCCTGCCCCTCCTCCTGCTCCTGCCCCTCCTGCTCCTGCCCCTCCTGCCCCTCCTGCCCCTCCTG
CTCCTGCCCCTCCTCCTGCTCCTGCCCCTCCTGCCCCTCCTGCCCCTCCTCCTGCTCCTGCCCCTCCTGC
CCCTCCTCCTGCTCCTGCCCCTCCTCCTGCTCCTGCCCCTCCTGCCCCTCCTGCCCCTCCTCCTGCTCCT
GCCCCTCCTGCCCCTCCTCCTGCTCCTGCCCCTCCTCCTGCTCCTGCCCCTCCTGCCCCTCCTGCCCCTC
CTCCTGCTCCTGCCCCTCCTCCTGCTCCTGCCCCTCCTGCCCCTCCTGCCCCTCCTGCCCCTCCTCCTGC
TCCTGCCCCTCCTCCTGCTCCTGCCCCTCCTGCTCCTGCCCCTCCCGCTCCTGCTCCTGCTCCTGTTCCA
CCGTGGGTCCCTTTGCAGCCAATGCAACTTGGACGTTTTTGGGGTCTCCGGACACCATCTCTATGTCTTG
GCCCTGATCCTGAGCCGCCCGGGGCTCCTGGTCTTCCGCCTCCTCGTCCTCGTCCTCTTCCCCGTCCTCG
TCCATGGTTATCACCCCCTCTTCTTTGAGGTCCACTGCCGCCGGAGCCTTCTGGTCCAGATGTGTCTCCC
TTCTCTCCTAGGCCATTTCCAGGTCCTGTACCTGGCCCCTCGTCAGACATGATTCACACTAAAAGAGATC
AATAGACATCTTTATTAGACGACGCTCAGTGAATACAGGGAGTGCAGACTCCTGCCCCCTCCAACAGCCC
CCCCACCCTCATCCCCTTCATGGTCGCTGTCAGACAGATCCAGGTCTGAAAATTCCCCATCCTCCGAACC
ATCCTCGTCCTCATCACCAATTACTCGCAGCCCGGAAAACTCCCGCTGAACATCCTCAAGATTTGCGTCC
TGAGCCTCAAGCCAGGCCTCAAATTCCTCGTCCCCCTTTTTGCTGGACGGTAGGGATGGGGATTCTCGGG
ACCCCTCCTCTTCCTCTTCAAGGTCACCAGACAGAGATGCTACTGGGGCAACGGAAGAAAAGCTGGGTGC
GGCCTGTGAGGATCAGCTTATCGATGATAAGCTGTCAAACATGAGAATTCTTGAAGACGAAAGGGCCTCG
TGATACGCCTATTTTTATAGGTTAATGTCATGATAATAATGGTTTCTTAGACGTCAGGTGGCACTTTTCG
GGGAAATGTGCGCGGAACCCCTATTTGTTTATTTTTCTAAATACATTCAAATATGTATCCGCTCATGAGA
CAATAACCCTGATAAATGCTTCAATAATATTGAAAAAGGAAGAGTATGAGTATTCAACATTTCCGTGTCG
CCCTTATTCCCTTTTTTGCGGCATTTTGCCTTCCTGTTTTTGCTCACCCAGAAACGCTGGTGAAAGTAAA
AGATGCTGAAGATCAGTTGGGTGCACGAGTGGGTTACATCGAACTGGATCTCAACAGCGGTAAGATCCTT
GAGAGTTTTCGCCCCGAAGAACGTTTTCCAATGATGAGCACTTTTAAAGTTCTGCTATGTGGCGCGGTAT
TATCCCGTGTTGACGCCGGGCAAGAGCAACTCGGTCGCCGCATACACTATTCTCAGAATGACTTGGTTGA
GTACTCACCAGTCACAGAAAAGCATCTTACGGATGGCATGACAGTAAGAGAATTATGCAGTGCTGCCATA
ACCATGAGTGATAACACTGCGGCCAACTTACTTCTGACAACGATCGGAGGACCGAAGGAGCTAACCGCTT
TTTTGCACAACATGGGGGATCATGTAACTCGCCTTGATCGTTGGGAACCGGAGCTGAATGAAGCCATACC
AAACGACGAGCGTGACACCACGATGCCTGCAGCAATGGCAACAACGTTGCGCAAACTATTAACTGGCGAA
CTACTTACTCTAGCTTCCCGGCAACAATTAATAGACTGGATGGAGGCGGATAAAGTTGCAGGACCACTTC
TGCGCTCGGCCCTTCCGGCTGGCTGGTTTATTGCTGATAAATCTGGAGCCGGTGAGCGTGGGTCTCGCGG
TATCATTGCAGCACTGGGGCCAGATGGTAAGCCCTCCCGTATCGTAGTTATCTACACGACGGGGAGTCAG
GCAACTATGGATGAACGAAATAGACAGATCGCTGAGATAGGTGCCTCACTGATTAAGCATTGGTAACTGT
CAGACCAAGTTTACTCATATATACTTTAGATTGATTTAAAACTTCATTTTTAATTTAAAAGGATCTAGGT
GAAGATCCTTTTTGATAATCTCATGACCAAAATCCCTTAACGTGAGTTTTCGTTCCACTGAGCGTCAGAC
CCCGTAGAAAAGATCAAAGGATCTTCTTGAGATCCTTTTTTTCTGCGCGTAATCTGCTGCTTGCAAACAA
AAAAACCACCGCTACCAGCGGTGGTTTGTTTGCCGGATCAAGAGCTACCAACTCTTTTTCCGAAGGTAAC
TGGCTTCAGCAGAGCGCAGATACCAAATACTGTCCTTCTAGTGTAGCCGTAGTTAGGCCACCACTTCAAG
AACTCTGTAGCACCGCCTACATACCTCGCTCTGCTAATCCTGTTACCAGTGGCTGCTGCCAGTGGCGATA
AGTCGTGTCTTACCGGGTTGGACTCAAGACGATAGTTACCGGATAAGGCGCAGCGGTCGGGCTGAACGGG
GGGTTCGTGCACACAGCCCAGCTTGGAGCGAACGACCTACACCGAACTGAGATACCTACAGCGTGAGCTA
TGAGAAAGCGCCACGCTTCCCGAAGGGAGAAAGGCGGACAGGTATCCGGTAAGCGGCAGGGTCGGAACAG
GAGAGCGCACGAGGGAGCTTCCAGGGGGAAACGCCTGGTATCTTTATAGTCCTGTCGGGTTTCGCCACCT
CTGACTTGAGCGTCGATTTTTGTGATGCTCGTCAGGGGGGCGGAGCCTATGGAAAAACGCCAGCAACGCG
GCCTTTTTACGGTTCCTGGCCTTTTGCTGCGCCGCGTGCGGCTGCTGGAGATGGCGGACGCGATGGATAT
GTTCTGCCAAGGGTTGGTTTGCGCATTCACAGTTCTCCGCAAGAATTGATTGGCTCCAATTCTTGGAGTG
GTGAATCCGTTAGCGAGGTGCCGCCGGCTTCCATTCAGGTCGAGGTGGCCCGGCTCCATGCACCGCGACG
CAACGCGGGGAGGCAGACAAGGTATAGGGCGGCGCCTACAATCCATGCCAACCCGTTCCATGTGCTCGCC
GAGGCGGCATAAATCGCCGTGACGATCAGCGGTCCAGTGATCGAAGTTAGGCTGGTAAGAGCCGCGAGCG
ATCCTTGAAGCTGTCCCTGATGGTCGTCATCTACCTGCCTGGACAGCATGGCCTGCAACGCGGGCATCCC
GATGCCGCCGGAAGCGAGAAGAATCATAATGGGGAAGGCCATCCAGCCTCGCGTCGCGAACGCCAGCAAG
ACGTAGCCCAGCGCGTCGGCCGCCATGCCCTGCTTCATCCCCGTGGCCCGTTGCTCGCGTTTGCTGGCGG
TGTCCCCGGAAGAAATATATTTGCATGTCTTTAGTTCTATGATGACACAAACCCCGCCCAGCGTCTTGTC
ATTGGCGAATTCGAACACGCAGATGCAGTCGGGGCGGCGCGGTCCCAGGTCCACTTCGCATATTAAGGTG
ACGCGTGTGGCCTCGAACACCGAGCGACCCTGCAGCGACCCGCTTAACAGCGTCAACAGCGTGCCGCAGA
TCCCGGGCAATGAGATATGAAAAAGCCTGAACTCACCGCGACGTCTGTCGAGAAGTTTCTGATCGAAAAG
TTCGACAGCGTCTCCGACCTGATGCAGCTCTCGGAGGGCGAAGAATCTCGTGCTTTCAGCTTCGATGTAG
GAGGGCGTGGATATGTCCTGCGGGTAAATAGCTGCGCCGATGGTTTCTACAAAGATCGTTATGTTTATCG
GCACTTTGCATCGGCCGCGCTCCCGATTCCGGAAGTGCTTGACATTGGGGAATTCAGCGAGAGCCTGACC
TATTGCATCTCCCGCCGTGCACAGGGTGTCACGTTGCAAGACCTGCCTGAAACCGAACTGCCCGCTGTTC
TGCAGCCGGTCGCGGAGGCCATGGATGCGATCGCTGCGGCCGATCTTAGCCAGACGAGCGGGTTCGGCCC
ATTCGGACCGCAAGGAATCGGTCAATACACTACATGGCGTGATTTCATATGCGCGATTGCTGATCCCCAT
GTGTATCACTGGCAAACTGTGATGGACGACACCGTCAGTGCGTCCGTCGCGCAGGCTCTCGATGAGCTGA
TGCTTTGGGCCGAGGACTGCCCCGAAGTCCGGCACCTCGTGCACGCGGATTTCGGCTCCAACAATGTCCT
GACGGACAATGGCCGCATAACAGCGGTCATTGACTGGAGCGAGGCGATGTTCGGGGATTCCCAATACGAG
GTCGCCAACATCTTCTTCTGGAGGCCGTGGTTGGCTTGTATGGAGCAGCAGACGCGCTACTTCGAGCGGA
GGCATCCGGAGCTTGCAGGATCGCCGCGGCTCCGGGCGTATATGCTCCGCATTGGTCTTGACCAACTCTA
TCAGAGCTTGGTTGACGGCAATTTCGATGATGCAGCTTGGGCGCAGGGTCGATGCGACGCAATCGTCCGA
TCCGGAGCCGGGACTGTCGGGCGTACACAAATCGCCCGCAGAAGCGCGGCCGTCTGGACCGATGGCTGTG
TAGAAGTACTCGCCGATAGTGGAAACCGACGCCCCAGCACTCGTCCGAGGGCAAAGGAATAGGGGAGATG
GGGGAGGCTAACTGAAACACGGAAGGAGACAATACCGGAAGGAACCCGCGCTATGACGGCAATAAAAAGA
CAGAATAAAACGCACGGGTGTTGGGTCGTTTGTTCATAAACGCGGGGTTCGGTCCCAGGGCTGGCACTCT
GTCGATACCCCACCGAGACCCCATTGGGGCCAATACGCCCGCGTTTCTTCCTTTTCCCCACCCCACCCCC
CAAGTTCGGGTGAAGGCCCAGGGCTCGCAGCCAACGTCGGGGCGGCAGGCCCTGCCATAGCCACTGGCCC
CGTGGGTTAGGGACGGGGTCCCCCATGGGGAATGGTTTATGGTTCGTGGGGGTTATTATTTTGGGCGTTG
CGTGGGGTCTGGTCCACGACTGGACTGAGCAGACAGACCCATGGTTTTTGGATGGCCTGGGCATGGACCG
CATGTACTGGCGCGACACGAACACCGGGCGTCTGTGGCTGCCAAACACCCCCGACCCCCAAAAACCACCG
CGCGGATTTCTGGCGTGCCAAGCTAGTCGACCAATTCTCATGTTTGACAGCTTATCATCGCAGATCCGGG
CAACGTTGTTGCATTGCTGCAGGCGCAGAACTGGTAGGTATGGAAGATCTATACATTGAATCAATATTGG
CAATTAGCCATATTAGTCATTGGTTATATAGCATAAATCAATATTGGCTATTGGCCATTGCATACGTTGT
ATCTATATCATAATATGTACATTTATATTGGCTCATGTCCAATATGACCGCCATGTTGACATTGATTATT
GACTAGTTATTAATAGTAATCAATTACGGGGTCATTAGTTCATAGCCCATATATGGAGTTCCGCGTTACA
TAACTTACGGTAAATGGCCCGCCTGGCTGACCGCCCAACGACCCCCGCCCATTGACGTCAATAATGACGT
ATGTTCCCATAGTAACGCCAATAGGGACTTTCCATTGACGTCAATGGGTGGAGTATTTACGGTAAACTGC
CCACTTGGCAGTACATCAAGTGTATCATATGCCAAGTCCGCCCCCTATTGACGTCAATGACGGTAAATGG
CCCGCCTGGCATTATGCCCAGTACATGACCTTACGGGACTTTCCTACTTGGCAGTACATCTACGTATTAG
TCATCGCTATTACCATGGTGATGCGGTTTTGGCAGTACACCAATGGGCGTGGATAGCGGTTTGACTCACG
GGGATTTCCAAGTCTCCACCCCATTGACGTCAATGGGAGTTTGTTTTGGCACCAAAATCAACGGGACTTT
CCAAAATGTCGTAATAACCCCGCCCCGTTGACGCAAATGGGCGGTAGGCGTGTACGGTGGGAGGTCTATA
TAAGCAGAGCTCGTTTAGTGAACCGTCAGATCTCTAGAAGCTGGGTACCAGCT
