>Addgene plasmid #153471 | pCEP4-FLAG-TAPBPR-tapasinCT deltaALAS | addgene partial sequence | sequence record 327923 | Addgene NGS Result
GAACAGGAGCAGGAGCAGGAGCGGGAGGGGCAGGAGCAGGAGGGGCAGGAGCAGGAGGAGGGGCAGGAGC
AGGAGGGGCAGGAGCAGGAGGTGGAGGCCGGGGTCGAGGAGGCAGTGGAGGCCGGGGTCGAGGAGGTAGT
GGAGGCCGGGGTCGAGGAGGTAGTGGAGGCCGCCGGGGTAGAGGACGTGAAAGAGCCAGGGGGGGAAGTC
GTGAAAGAGCCAGGGGGAGAGGTCGTGGACGTGGAGAAAAGAGGCCCAGGAGTCCCAGTAGTCAGTCATC
ATCATCCGGGTCTCCACCGCGCAGGCCCCCTCCAGGTAGAAGGCCATTTTTCCACCCTGTAGGGGAAGCC
GATTATTTTGAATACCACCAAGAAGGTGGCCCAGATGGTGAGCCTGACGTGCCCCCGGGAGCGATAGAGC
AGGGCCCCGCAGATGACCCAGGAGAAGGCCCAAGCACTGGACCCCGGGGTCAGGGTGATGGAGGCAGGCG
CAAAAAAGGAGGGTGGTTTGGAAAGCATCGTGGTCAAGGAGGTTCCAACCCGAAATTTGAGAACATTGCA
GAAGGTTTAAGAGCTCTCCTGGCTAGGAGTCACGTAGAAAGGACTACCGACGAAGGAACTTGGGTCGCCG
GTGTGTTCGTATATGGAGGTAGTAAGACCTCCCTTTACAACCTAAGGCGAGGAACTGCCCTTGCTATTCC
ACAATGTCGTCTTACACCATTGAGTCGTCTCCCCTTTGGAATGGCCCCTGGACCCGGCCCACAACCTGGC
CCGCTAAGGGAGTCCATTGTCTGTTATTTCATGGTCTTTTTACAAACTCATATATTTGCTGAGGTTTTGA
AGGATGCGATTAAGGACCTTGTTATGACAAAGCCCGCTCCTACCTGCAATATCAGGGTGACTGTGTGCAG
CTTTGACGATGGAGTAGATTTGCCTCCCTGGTTTCCACCTATGGTGGAAGGGGCTGCCGCGGAGGGTGAT
GACGGAGATGACGGAGATGAAGGAGGTGATGGAGATGAGGGTGAGGAAGGGCAGGAGTGATGTAACTTGT
TAGGAGACGCCCTCAATCGTATTAAAAGCCGTGTATTCCCCCGCACTAAAGAATAAATCCCCAGTAGACA
TCATGCGTGCTGTTGGTGTATTTCTGGCCATCTGTCTTGTCACCATTTTCGTCCTCCCAACATGGGGCAA
TTGGGCATACCCATGTTGTCACGTCACTCAGCTCCGCGCTCAACACCTTCTCGCGTTGGAAAACATTAGC
GACATTTACCTGGTGAGCAATCAGACATGCGACGGCTTTAGCCTGGCCTCCTTAAATTCACCTAAGAATG
GGAGCAACCAGCAGGAAAAGGACAAGCAGCGAAAATTCACGCCCCCTTGGGAGGTGGCGGCATATGCAAA
GGATAGCACTCCCACTCTACTACTGGGTATCATATGCTGACTGTATATGCATGAGGATAGCATATGCTAC
CCGGATACAGATTAGGATAGCATATACTACCCAGATATAGATTAGGATAGCATATGCTACCCAGATATAG
ATTAGGATAGCCTATGCTACCCAGATATAAATTAGGATAGCATATACTACCCAGATATAGATTAGGATAG
CATATGCTACCCAGATATAGATTAGGATAGCCTATGCTACCCAGATATAGATTAGGATAGCATATGCTAC
CCAGATATAGATTAGGATAGCATATGCTATCCAGATATTTGGGTAGTATATGCTACCCAGATATAAATTA
GGATAGCATATACTACCCTAATCTCTATTAGGATAGCATATGCTACCCGGATACAGATTAGGATAGCATA
TACTACCCAGATATAGATTAGGATAGCATATGCTACCCAGATATAGATTAGGATAGCCTATGCTACCCAG
ATATAAATTAGGATAGCATATACTACCCAGATATAGATTAGGATAGCATATGCTACCCAGATATAGATTA
GGATAGCCTATGCTACCCAGATATAGATTAGGATAGCATATGCTATCCAGATATTTGGGTAGTATATGCT
ACCCATGGCAACATTAGCCCACCGTGCTCTCAGCGACCTCGTGAATATGAGGACCAACAACCCTGTGCTT
GGCGCTCAGGCGCAAGTGTGTGTAATTTGTCCTCCAGATCGCAGCAATCGCGCCCCTATCTTGGCCCGCC
CACCTACTTATGCAGGTATTCCCCGGGGTGCCATTAGTGGTTTTGTGGGCAAGTGGTTTGACCGCAGTGG
TTAGCGGGGTTACAATCAGCCAAGTTATTACACCCTTATTTTACAGTCCAAAACCGCAGGGCGGCGTGTG
GGGGCTGACGCGTGCCCCCACTCCACAATTTCAAAAAAAAGAGTGGCCACTTGTCTTTGTTTATGGGCCC
CATTGGCGTGGAGCCCCGTTTAATTTTCGGGGGTGTTAGAGACAACCAGTGGAGTCCGCTGCTGTCGGCG
TCCACTCTCTTTCCCCTTGTTACAAATAGAGTGTAACAACATGGTTCACCTGTCTTGGTCCCTGCCTGGG
ACACATCTTAATAACCCCAGTATCATATTGCACTAGGATTATGTGTTGCCCATAGCCATAAATTCGTGTG
AGATGGACATCCAGTCTTTACGGCTTGTCCCCACCCCATGGATTTCTATTGTTAAAGATATTCAGAATGT
TTCATTCCTACACTAGTATTTATTGCCCAAGGGGTTTGTGAGGGTTATATTGGTGTCATAGCACAATGCC
ACCACTGAACCCCCCGTCCAAATTTTATTCTGGGGGCGTCACCTGAAACCTTGTTTTCGAGCACCTCACA
TACACCTTACTGTTCACAACTCAGCAGTTATTCTATTAGCTAAACGAAGGAGAATGAAGAAGCAGGCGAA
GATTCAGGAGAGTTCACTGCCCGCTCCTTGATCTTCAGCCACTGCCCTTGTGACTAAAATGGTTCACTAC
CCTCGTGGAATCCTGACCCCATGTAAATAAAACCGTGACAGCTCATGGGGTGGGAGATATCGCTGTTCCT
TAGGACCCTTTTACTAACCCTAATTCGATAGCATATGCTTCCCGTTGGGTAACATATGCTATTGAATTAG
GGTTAGTCTGGATAGTATATACTACTACCCGGGAAGCATATGCTACCCGTTTAGGGTTAACAAGGGGGCC
TTATAAACACTATTGCTAATGCCCTCTTGAGGGTCCGCTTATCGGTAGCTACACAGGCCCCTCTGATTGA
CGTTGGTGTAGCCTCCCGTAGTCTTCCTGGGCCCCTGGGAGGTACATGTCCCCCAGCATTGGTGTAAGAG
CTTCAGCCAAGAGTTACACATAAAGGCAATGTTGTGTTGCAGTCCACAGACTGCAAAGTCTGCTCCAGGA
TGAAAGCCACTCAGTGTTGGCAAATGTGCACATCCATTTATAAGGATGTCAACTACAGTCAGAGAACCCC
TTTGTGTTTGGTCCCCCCCCGTGTCACATGTGGAACAGGGCCCAGTTGGCAAGTTGTACCAACCAACTGA
AGGGATTACATGCACTGCCCCGCGAAGAAGGGGCAGAGATGTCGTAGTCAGGTTTAGTTCGTCCGGGGCG
GGGATCGATCCTCTAGAGTCGACCTCATGGCTGCGCCCCGACACCCGCCAACACCCGCTGACGCGCCCTG
ACGGGCTTGTCTGCTCCCGGCATCCGCTTACAGACAAGCTGTGACCGTCTCCGGGAGCTGCATGTGTCAG
AGGTTTTCACCGTCATCACCGAAACGCGCGAGGCAGCCGGATCATAATCAGCCATACCACATTTGTAGAG
GTTTTACTTGCTTTAAAAAACCTCCCACACCTCCCCCTGAACCTGAAACATAAAATGAATGCAATTGTTG
TTGTTAACTTGTTTATTGCAGCTTATAATGGTTACAAATAAAGCAATAGCATCACAAATTTCACAAATAA
AGCATTTTTTTCACTGCATTCTAGTTGTGGTTTGTCCAAACTCATCAATGTATCTTATCATGTCTGGATC
CGGCCTTGCCGGCCTCGAGTCATTAAGTAGCATGCTCAAAGAGTCCTACAGTTAGGATATAGTGCCAGGT
TTTAACCCAGATCAGTGTGAATTCCAAGCCTAGGTTCTGCCTACCACACCAGCAGCCTCCCTCCATGGGT
TTTGAGATAGGATGAGGAGATAAAGTGACAAGGGAAAGATACAGAGAGGTGGAGCACTGTACCTTCTTTG
AATCCTTGCAGGTGGACAGGTAGACAGCAGCCCAGCCCAGTGCCTTGAAGAGCCCAAGCAGAAGAAAGGC
AGACAGGAAAAGGCCTACGCTGTCCTCAAGGGAGGGCCCTGATCTCCGCTCTGGTGGGACAACCTGGGTG
CTGGCCCCAAGGGGCTCCTCCAGAGAGATGTGTGTGACCTGGCAGGTGTAAGTGGCACCTGCAGAGCCAG
GTTCTGCGGTGAGAGAGGAGGAGATGCTGTAGGTGCCTGCCACGCTTTGCCTGAGGCTGGAGAAGGAGGC
ACCAGAGACTTGGGCTGGGGATCCACCCAGCTCCTCTCGGGTCCACGTCACCACCACATCCAGAGGGTAA
TAGCCAGCAATGTCGCAGATGAGGGTGGGCAGCAGAGCTTCGTTTGCCAAGCTCAGTCGTACTTTAGGGG
AAGCTTGGATGTTGAGCTGGATGATCTGCTGAGCTCGGTACAGAGAGGTGGTGATCTGGCAAATGTAGGT
CCCCTCGTCCTGTATAGTGAGGCCGGGCAGGGTGAGGGAGGCATCCCTGGCCATGCCCAGTTGTGCAGGC
TCCAGGGTAGCGCCCTTCCGCACAGCCTGCCCCTGCCCTGCGGTCCAGCTGTACACCAACTGACCCCTGC
CCTTGTGCTGCAGTCGCCACTCCACACTGATGAGGTCCAAGCCCGGTGCCATGGAGAAGCCACAGTCCAA
GGAGGCTGAGGACCCCAGCAGGAAGCTCAGGGATTGGGTCTGTGTCATCACCTGGAACTCCACTGCAGTT
CGCACAGTCCCCTGGGGGCTCAGTGGCAAGTTCAGCGTTGGGTGCCAGAGCACCTCATTCTTGGCGACCC
TGGGAGTCTTCATCACCAAGGAGATGCTAGGTCCCCCTCCAGAGACCTGCACGTTGGCCATGAACCAAGC
TGCTGTCTTAACAGTGGTCTCTGTCATCTGGAGAAAGTAGCGGGAGATCTCACAGGTCACCTCCTTCCCA
CTGCAGTCAGCATGGAGCAAGGCCTCGGCCTGGGGAATCTGGACCAGGTCCACTGAGGCCTCAAAGATAA
TAGGTGGGTCATCTTGGGCCAGTGTGCCCCCTTGGAAATCGGTGAAGTCCTCCAGGGAGCCATCGTCCAG
CACTGGCACCTGCTTCAGCACAAGGGAGGCCCTTGCCCTGTCCTCACTTCCACGGTGCGCACCGTCCTTC
ACCAGGAAACAGTCTAGGACCACGTCCACTGCCCGCCACTGCCCCTCTGCTGGGTGGGGCTTGGATCCTC
CCTTGTCATCATCGTCCTTGTAGTCGGAGCCCGCCCAGGTCTGGGTCAGGGCCAGGGCCCCCGAGAGTAG
CAGGACGAGGGTTCGGGGCGCCATGACGGCCATGGTGGCGCTAGCAGCTGGTACCCAGCTTCTAGAGATC
TGACGGTTCACTAAACGAGCTCTGCTTATATAGACCTCCCACCGTACACGCCTACCGCCCATTTGCGTCA
ACGGGGCGGGGTTATTACGACATTTTGGAAAGTCCCGTTGATTTTGGTGCCAAAACAAACTCCCATTGAC
GTCAATGGGGTGGAGACTTGGAAATCCCCGTGAGTCAAACCGCTATCCACGCCCATTGGTGTACTGCCAA
AACCGCATCACCATGGTAATAGCGATGACTAATACGTAGATGTACTGCCAAGTAGGAAAGTCCCGTAAGG
TCATGTACTGGGCATAATGCCAGGCGGGCCATTTACCGTCATTGACGTCAATAGGGGGCGGACTTGGCAT
ATGATACACTTGATGTACTGCCAAGTGGGCAGTTTACCGTAAATACTCCACCCATTGACGTCAATGGAAA
GTCCCTATTGGCGTTACTATGGGAACATACGTCATTATTGACGTCAATGGGCGGGGGTCGTTGGGCGGTC
AGCCAGGCGGGCCATTTACCGTAAGTTATGTAACGCGGAACTCCATATATGGGCTATGAACTAATGACCC
CGTAATTGATTACTATTAATAACTAGTCAATAATCAATGTCAACATGGCGGTCATATTGGACATGAGCCA
ATATAAATGTACATATTATGATATAGATACAACGTATGCAATGGCCAATAGCCAATATTGATTTATGCTA
TATAACCAATGACTAATATGGCTAATTGCCAATATTGATTCAATGTATAGATCTTCCATACCTACCAGTT
CTGCGCCTGCAGCAATGGCAACAACGTTGCCCGGATCTGCGATGATAAGCTGTCAAACATGAGAATTGGT
CGACTAGCTTGGCACGCCAGAAATCCGCGCGGTGGTTTTTGGGGGTCGGGGGTGTTTGGCAGCCACAGAC
GCCCGGTGTTCGTGTCGCGCCAGTACATGCGGTCCATGCCCAGGCCATCCAAAAACCATGGGTCTGTCTG
CTCAGTCCAGTCGTGGACCTGACCCCACGCAACGCCCAAAATAATAACCCCCACGAACCATAAACCATTC
CCCATGGGGGACCCCGTCCCTAACCCACGGGGCCAGTGGCTATGGCAGGGCCTGCCGCCCCGACGTTGGC
TGCGAGCCCTGGGCCTTCACCCGAACTTGGGGGGTGGGGTGGGGAAAAGGAAGAAACGCGGGCGTATTGG
CCCCAATGGGGTCTCGGTGGGGTATCGACAGAGTGCCAGCCCTGGGACCGAACCCCGCGTTTATGAACAA
ACGACCCAACACCCGTGCGTTTTATTCTGTCTTTTTATTGCCGTCATAGCGCGGGTTCCTTCCGGTATTG
TCTCCTTCCGTGTTTCAGTTAGCCTCCCCCATCTCCCGATCCGGACGAGTGCTGGGGCGTCGGTTTCCAC
TATCGGCGAGTACTTCTACACAGCCATCGGTCCAGACGGCCGCGCTTCTGCGGGCGATTTGTGTACGCCC
GACAGTCCCGGCTCCGGATCGGACGATTGCGTCGCATCGACCCTGCGCCCAAGCTGCATCATCGAAATTG
CCGTCAACCAAGCTCTGATAGAGTTGGTCAAGACCAATGCGGAGCATATACGCCCGGAGCCGCGGCGATC
CTGCAAGCTCCGGATGCCTCCGCTCGAAGTAGCGCGTCTGCTGCTCCATACAAGCCAACCACGGCCTCCA
GAAGAAGATGTTGGCGACCTCGTATTGGGAATCCCCGAACATCGCCTCGCTCCAGTCAATGACCGCTGTT
ATGCGGCCATTGTCCGTCAGGACATTGTTGGAGCCGAAATCCGCGTGCACGAGGTGCCGGACTTCGGGGC
AGTCCTCGGCCCAAAGCATCAGCTCATCGAGAGCCTGCGCGACGGACGCACTGACGGTGTCGTCCATCAC
AGTTTGCCAGTGATACACATGGGGATCAGCAATCGCGCATATGAAATCACGCCATGTAGTGTATTGACCG
ATTCCTTGCGGTCCGAATGGGCCGAACCCGCTCGTCTGGCTAAGATCGGCCGCAGCGATCGCATCCATGG
CCTCCGCGACCGGCTGCAGAACAGCGGGCAGTTCGGTTTCAGGCAGGTCTTGCAACGTGACACCCTGTGC
ACGGCGGGAGATGCAATAGGTCAGGCTCTCGCTGAATTCCCCAATGTCAAGCACTTCCGGAATCGGGAGC
GCGGCCGATGCAAAGTGCCGATAAACATAACGATCTTTGTAGAAACCATCGGCGCAGCTATTTACCCGCA
GGACATATCCACGCCCTCCTACATCGAAGCTGAAAGCACGAGATTCTTCGCCCTCCGAGAGCTGCATCAG
GTCGGAGACGCTGTCGAACTTTTCGATCAGAAACTTCTCGACAGACGTCGCGGTGAGTTCAGGCTTTTTC
ATATCTCATTGCCCCCCGGGATCTGCGGCACGCTGTTGACGCTGTTAAGCGGGTCGCTGCAGGGTCGCTC
GGTGTTCGAGGCCACACGCGTCACCTTAATATGCGAAGTGGACCTCGGACCGCGCCGCCCCGACTGCATC
TGCGTGTTCGAATTCGCCAATGACAAGACGCTGGGCGGGGTTTGTGTCATCATAGAACTAAAGACATGCA
AATATATTTCTTCCGGGGACACCGCCAGCAAACGCGAGCAACGGGCCACGGGGATGAAGCAGGGCGGCAC
CTCGCTAACGGATTCACCACTCCAAGAATTGGAGCCAATCAATTCTTGCGGAGAACTGTGAATGCGCAAA
CCAACCCTTGGCAGAACATATCCATCGCGTCCGCCATCTCCAGCAGCCGCACGCGGCGCATCTCGGGGCC
GACGCGCTGGGCTACGTCTTGCTGGCGTTCGCGACGCGAGGCTGGATGGCCTTCCCCATTATGATTCTTC
TCGCTTCCGGCGGCATCGGGATGCCCGCGTTGCAGGCCATGCTGTCCAGGCAGGTAGATGACGACCATCA
GGGACAGCTTCAAGGCCAGCAAAAGGCCAGGAACCGTAAAAAGGCCGCGTTGCTGGCGTTTTTCCATAGG
CTCCGCCCCCCTGACGAGCATCACAAAAATCGACGCTCAAGTCAGAGGTGGCGAAACCCGACAGGACTAT
AAAGATACCAGGCGTTTCCCCCTGGAAGCTCCCTCGTGCGCTCTCCTGTTCCGACCCTGCCGCTTACCGG
ATACCTGTCCGCCTTTCTCCCTTCGGGAAGCGTGGCGCTTTCTCATAGCTCACGCTGTAGGTATCTCAGT
TCGGTGTAGGTCGTTCGCTCCAAGCTGGGCTGTGTGCACGAACCCCCCGTTCAGCCCGACCGCTGCGCCT
TATCCGGTAACTATCGTCTTGAGTCCAACCCGGTAAGACACGACTTATCGCCACTGGCAGCAGCCACTGG
TAACAGGATTAGCAGAGCGAGGTATGTAGGCGGTGCTACAGAGTTCTTGAAGTGGTGGCCTAACTACGGC
TACACTAGAAGGACAGTATTTGGTATCTGCGCTCTGCTGAAGCCAGTTACCTTCGGAAAAAGAGTTGGTA
GCTCTTGATCCGGCAAACAAACCACCGCTGGTAGCGGTGGTTTTTTTGTTTGCAAGCAGCAGATTACGCG
CAGAAAAAAAGGATCTCAAGAAGATCCTTTGATCTTTTCTACGGGGTCTGACGCTCAGTGGAACGAAAAC
TCACGTTAAGGGATTTTGGTCATGAGATTATCAAAAAGGATCTTCACCTAGATCCTTTTAAATTAAAAAT
GAAGTTTTAAATCAATCTAAAGTATATATGAGTAAACTTGGTCTGACAGTTACCAATGCTTAATCAGTGA
GGCACCTATCTCAGCGATCTGTCTATTTCGTTCATCCATAGTTGCCTGACTCCCCGTCGTGTAGATAACT
ACGATACGGGAGGGCTTACCATCTGGCCCCAGTGCTGCAATGATACCGCGAGACCCACGCTCACCGGCTC
CAGATTTATCAGCAATAAACCAGCCAGCCGGAAGGGCCGAGCGCAGAAGTGGTCCTGCAACTTTATCCGC
CTCCATCCAGTCTATTAATTGTTGCCGGGAAGCTAGAGTAAGTAGTTCGCCAGTTAATAGTTTGCGCAAC
GTTGTTGCCATTGCTGCAGGCATCGTGGTGTCACGCTCGTCGTTTGGTATGGCTTCATTCAGCTCCGGTT
CCCAACGATCAAGGCGAGTTACATGATCCCCCATGTTGTGCAAAAAAGCGGTTAGCTCCTTCGGTCCTCC
GATCGTTGTCAGAAGTAAGTTGGCCGCAGTGTTATCACTCATGGTTATGGCAGCACTGCATAATTCTCTT
ACTGTCATGCCATCCGTAAGATGCTTTTCTGTGACTGGTGAGTACTCAACCAAGTCATTCTGAGAATAGT
GTATGCGGCGACCGAGTTGCTCTTGCCCGGCGTCAACACGGGATAATACCGCGCCACATAGCAGAACTTT
AAAAGTGCTCATCATTGGAAAACGTTCTTCGGGGCGAAAACTCTCAAGGATCTTACCGCTGTTGAGATCC
AGTTCGATGTAACCCACTCGTGCACCCAACTGATCTTCAGCATCTTTTACTTTCACCAGCGTTTCTGGGT
GAGCAAAAACAGGAAGGCAAAATGCCGCAAAAAAGGGAATAAGGGCGACACGGAAATGTTGAATACTCAT
ACTCTTCCTTTTTCAATATTATTGAAGCATTTATCAGGGTTATTGTCTCATGAGCGGATACATATTTGAA
TGTATTTAGAAAAATAAACAAATAGGGGTTCCGCGCACATTTCCCCGAAAAGTGCCACCTGACGTCTAAG
AAACCATTATTATCATGACATTAACCTATAAAAATAGGCGTATCACGAGGCCCTTTCGTCTTCAAGAATT
CTCATGTTTGACAGCTTATCATCGATAAGCTGATCCTCACAGGCCGCACCCAGCTTTTCTTCCGTTGCCC
CAGTAGCATCTCTGTCTGGTGACCTTGAAGAGGAAGAGGAGGGGTCCCGAGAATCCCCATCCCTACCGTC
CAGCAAAAAGGGGGACGAGGAATTTGAGGCCTGGCTTGAGGCTCAGGACGCAAATCTTGAGGATGTTCAG
CGGGAGTTTTCCGGGCTGCGAGTAATTGGTGATGAGGACGAGGATGGTTCGGAGGATGGGGAATTTTCAG
ACCTGGATCTGTCTGACAGCGACCATGAAGGGGATGAGGGTGGGGGGGCTGTTGGAGGGGGCAGGAGTCT
GCACTCCCTGTATTCACTGAGCGTCGTCTAATAAAGATGTCTATTGATCTCTTTTAGTGTGAATCATGTC
TGACGAGGGGCCAGGTACAGGACCTGGAAATGGCCTAGGAGAGAAGGGAGACACATCTGGACCAGAAGGC
TCCGGCGGCAGTGGACCTCAAAGAAGAGGGGGTGATAACCATGGACGAGGACGGGGAAGAGGACGAGGAC
GAGGAGGCGGAAGACCAGGAGCCCCGGGCGGCTCAGGATCAGGGCCAAGACATAGAGATGGTGTCCGGAG
ACCCCAAAAACGTCCAAGTTGCATTGGCTGCAAAGGGACCCACGGTG
